Addgene plasmid #125235: pAAV-NanoLuc-15aa linker-βarrestin2-no HA-GS linker-TEVp
Purpose: Expresses SPARK2 NanoLuc-βarrestin2-TEVp (no HA) in mammalian cells
Depositing lab: Alice Ting. Depositing organization: Stanford University. Publication: Luciferase-LOV BRET enables versatile and specific transcriptional readout of cellular protein-protein interactions. Kim CK, Cho KF, Kim MW, Ting AY. eLife. 2019 Apr 3;8. pii: 43826. doi: 10.7554/eLife.43826. PubMed 30942168.
Backbone
  Vector backbone: pAAV
  Vector type: Mammalian Expression, AAV
Growth in bacteria
  Bacterial resistance: Ampicillin, 100 μg/mL
  Growth temperature: 37°C
  Growth strain: NEB Stable
  Copy number: Unknown
Gene/Insert
  Gene/Insert name: NanoLuc-15aa linker-βarrestin2-no HA-GS linker-TEVp
  Species: Synthetic
  Promoter: CMV
  Cloning method: Gibson Cloning
  Sequencing primers: 5′ CMV-F; 3′ polyA-R
Terms and licenses: Academic/Nonprofit Terms; Industry Terms: Not Available to Industry
How to cite: pAAV-NanoLuc-15aa linker-βarrestin2-no HA-GS linker-TEVp was a gift from Alice Ting (Addgene plasmid # 125235 ; http://n2t.net/addgene:125235 ; RRID:Addgene_125235)
