[The description below was written by a language model from this plasmid's Addgene catalogue record, the feature table of its GenBank file and pLannotate feature annotations shown in this document.]
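Description:
pAAV-NanoLuc-15aa linker-βarrestin2-no HA-GS linker-TEVp is an AAV transfer plasmid of about 6.3 kb that also serves as a mammalian expression vector. It carries the protease component of the SPARK2 system. The expression cassette sits between two AAV2 inverted terminal repeats, which allow the intervening DNA to be packaged into recombinant AAV particles when replication and capsid functions are supplied in trans. Outside the ITRs, the bacterial backbone contains a high-copy ColE1/pUC-type origin, an f1 phage origin, and a β-lactamase gene conferring ampicillin resistance. The short bom, rop and HIV LTR fragments flagged by automated annotation are probably backbone remnants or chance matches, not functional elements.

Transcription is driven by the human CMV immediate-early enhancer and promoter and terminated by the bovine growth hormone polyadenylation signal. A T7 promoter lies just upstream of a Kozak consensus and the start of the open reading frame. The synthetic fusion protein begins with human codon-optimised NanoLuc luciferase, followed by a 15-amino-acid linker. Next comes β-arrestin2, which sequence-based annotation matches to the rat protein, then a glycine-serine linker and a partial match to tobacco etch virus protease. This version lacks the HA epitope tag.

According to the associated publication title, the system uses luciferase-to-LOV domain BRET to give a transcriptional readout of protein-protein interactions. β-arrestin2 is recruited to activated, phosphorylated GPCRs, so this fusion would bring both the NanoLuc light source and the TEV protease to a receptor-linked partner construct. That partner is not part of this plasmid.
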