LOCUS       Exported 6274 bp ds-DNA circular SYN 12-MAY-2021
DEFINITION  Expresses SPARK2 NanoLuc-beta-arrestin2-TEVp (no HA) in mammalian
            cells.
ACCESSION   .
VERSION     .
KEYWORDS    pAAV-NanoLuc-15aa linker-beta-arrestin2-no HA-GS linker-TEVp
SOURCE      synthetic DNA construct
  ORGANISM  synthetic DNA construct
REFERENCE   1 (bases 1 to 6274)
  TITLE     Luciferase-LOV BRET enables versatile and specific transcriptional
            readout of cellular protein-protein interactions
  JOURNAL   Unpublished
REFERENCE   2 (bases 1 to 6274)
  AUTHORS   .
  TITLE     Direct Submission
  JOURNAL   Exported May 12, 2021 from SnapGene Server 1.1.58
            http://www.snapgene.com
FEATURES             Location/Qualifiers
     source          1..6274
                     /organism="synthetic DNA construct"
                     /mol_type="other DNA"
     repeat_region   1..130
                     /label=AAV2 ITR (alternate)
                     /note="Functional equivalent of wild-type AAV2 ITR"
     enhancer        201..504
                     /label=CMV enhancer
                     /note="human cytomegalovirus immediate early enhancer"
     promoter        505..708
                     /label=CMV promoter
                     /note="human cytomegalovirus (CMV) immediate early
                     promoter"
     primer_bind     659..679
                     /label=CMV-F
                     /note="Human CMV immediate early promoter, forward primer"
     primer_bind     753..772
                     /label=T7
                     /note="T7 promoter, forward primer"
     promoter        753..771
                     /label=T7 promoter
                     /note="promoter for bacteriophage T7 RNA polymerase"
     regulatory      785..794
                     /regulatory_class="other"
                     /note="vertebrate consensus sequence for strong initiation
                     of translation (Kozak, 1987)"
     CDS             791..1303
                     /codon_start=1
                     /product="NanoLuc(R) luciferase"
                     /label=Nluc
                     /note="human codon-optimized"
                     /translation="MVFTLEDFVGDWRQTAGYNLDQVLEQGGVSSLFQNLGVSVTPIQR
                     IVLSGENGLKIDIHVIIPYEGLSGDQMGQIEKIFKVVYPVDDHHFKVILHYGTLVIDGV
                     TPNMIDYFGRPYEGIAVFDGKKITVTGTLWNGNKIIDERLINPDGSLLFRVTINGVTGW
                     RLCERILA"
     primer_bind     complement(3296..3313)
                     /label=BGH-rev
                     /note="Bovine growth hormone terminator, reverse primer.
                     Also called BGH reverse"
     polyA_signal    3302..3509
                     /label=bGH poly(A) signal
                     /note="bovine growth hormone polyadenylation signal"
     repeat_region   3538..3678
                     /label=AAV2 ITR
                     /note="inverted terminal repeat of adeno-associated virus
                     serotype 2"
     repeat_region   3538..3667
                     /label=AAV2 ITR
     rep_origin      3752..4207
                     /direction=RIGHT
                     /label=f1 ori
                     /note="f1 bacteriophage origin of replication; arrow
                     indicates direction of (+) strand synthesis"
     primer_bind     complement(3839..3858)
                     /label=F1ori-R
                     /note="F1 origin, reverse primer"
     primer_bind     4049..4070
                     /label=F1ori-F
                     /note="F1 origin, forward primer"
     primer_bind     complement(4224..4243)
                     /label=pRS-marker
                     /note="pRS vectors, use to sequence yeast selectable
                     marker"
     primer_bind     4343..4365
                     /label=pGEX 3'
                     /note="pGEX vectors, reverse primer"
     primer_bind     complement(4403..4421)
                     /label=pBRforEco
                     /note="pBR322 vectors, upsteam of EcoRI site, forward
                     primer"
     promoter        4489..4593
                     /gene="bla"
                     /label=AmpR promoter
     CDS             4594..5454
                     /codon_start=1
                     /gene="bla"
                     /product="beta-lactamase"
                     /label=AmpR
                     /note="confers resistance to ampicillin, carbenicillin, and
                     related antibiotics"
                     /translation="MSIQHFRVALIPFFAAFCLPVFAHPETLVKVKDAEDQLGARVGYI
                     ELDLNSGKILESFRPEERFPMMSTFKVLLCGAVLSRIDAGQEQLGRRIHYSQNDLVEYS
                     PVTEKHLTDGMTVRELCSAAITMSDNTAANLLLTTIGGPKELTAFLHNMGDHVTRLDRW
                     EPELNEAIPNDERDTTMPVAMATTLRKLLTGELLTLASRQQLIDWMEADKVAGPLLRSA
                     LPAGWFIADKSGAGERGSRGIIAALGPDGKPSRIVVIYTTGSQATMDERNRQIAEIGAS
                     LIKHW"
     primer_bind     complement(4812..4831)
                     /label=Amp-R
                     /note="Ampicillin resistance gene, reverse primer"
     rep_origin      5625..6213
                     /direction=RIGHT
                     /label=ori
                     /note="high-copy-number ColE1/pMB1/pBR322/pUC origin of
                     replication"
     primer_bind     6114..6133
                     /label=pBR322ori-F
                     /note="pBR322 origin, forward primer"
ORIGIN
        1 cctgcaggca gctgcgcgct cgctcgctca ctgaggccgc ccgggcgtcg ggcgaccttt
       61 ggtcgcccgg cctcagtgag cgagcgagcg cgcagagagg gagtggccaa ctccatcact
      121 aggggttcct gcggccgcac gcgttgtaca tagtaatcaa ttacggggtc attagttcat
      181 agcccatata tggagttccg cgttacataa cttacggtaa atggcccgcc tggctgaccg
      241 cccaacgacc cccgcccatt gacgtcaata atgacgtatg ttcccatagt aacgccaata
      301 gggactttcc attgacgtca atgggtggac tatttacggt aaactgccca cttggcagta
      361 catcaagtgt atcatatgcc aagtacgccc cctattgacg tcaatgacgg taaatggccc
      421 gcctggcatt atgcccagta catgacctta tgggactttc ctacttggca gtacatctac
      481 gtattagtca tcgctattac catggtgatg cggttttggc agtacatcaa tgggcgtgga
      541 tagcggtttg actcacgggg atttccaagt ctccacccca ttgacgtcaa tgggagtttg
      601 ttttggcacc aaaatcaacg ggactttcca aaatgtcgta acaactccgc cccattgacg
      661 caaatgggcg gtaggcgtgt acggtgggag gtctatataa gcagagctct ctggctaact
      721 agagaaccca ctgcttactg gcttatcgaa attaatacga ctcactatag ggagacccaa
      781 gcttgccacc atggtcttca cactcgaaga tttcgttggg gactggcgac agacagccgg
      841 ctacaacctg gaccaagtcc ttgaacaggg aggtgtgtcc agtttgtttc agaatctcgg
      901 ggtgtccgta actccgatcc aaaggattgt cctgagcggt gaaaatgggc tgaagatcga
      961 catccatgtc atcatcccgt atgaaggtct gagcggcgac caaatgggcc agatcgaaaa
     1021 aatttttaag gtggtgtacc ctgtggatga tcatcacttt aaggtgatcc tgcactatgg
     1081 cacactggta atcgacgggg ttacgccgaa catgatcgac tatttcggac ggccgtatga
     1141 aggcatcgcc gtgttcgacg gcaaaaagat cactgtaaca gggaccctgt ggaacggcaa
     1201 caaaattatc gacgagcgcc tgatcaaccc cgacggctcc ctgctgttcc gagtaaccat
     1261 caacggagtg accggctggc ggctgtgcga acgcattctg gcgggcgacc cactagtcca
     1321 gtgtggtgga attgccggat ccgccaccgg tgaaaaaccc gggaccaggg tcttcaagaa
     1381 gtcgagccct aactgcaagc tcaccgtgta cttgggcaag cgtgactttg tggatcactt
     1441 ggacaaagtg gatcctgtcg atggtgtggt gcttgtggat cctgactact tgaaggaccg
     1501 gaaagtgttt gtgaccctca cctgtgcctt ccgctatggc cgagaagacc tggatgtact
     1561 gggcctgtct ttccgcaaag atctgttcat cgccacctac caggccttcc cccccatgcc
     1621 caacccacct cggcccccca cccgcctaca ggaccgactg ctgaagaagt tgggccagca
     1681 tgcccacccc ttttttttca caatacccca gaatttgcct tgctccgtca cactgcagcc
     1741 aggaccggag gacacaggga aggcctgtgg agtagacttt gagattcgag ccttctgtgc
     1801 caaatctata gaagaaaaaa gccacaaaag gaactccgtg cggcttatca tcagaaaggt
     1861 acagtttgct cctgagacac ccggccccca gccatcagct gaaaccacac gccacttcct
     1921 catgtctgac cggaggtccc tgcacctaga ggcttccctg gacaaagagc tgtactacca
     1981 tggggaaccc ctcaatgtca acgtccacgt caccaacaat tctgccaaga ccgtcaagaa
     2041 gatcagagtg tctgtgagac agtatgccga catttgcctc ttcagcaccg cgcagtacaa
     2101 gtgtcctgtg gctcagcttg aacaagatga ccaggtgtct cccagttcca cattctgcaa
     2161 ggtgtacacc ataaccccgc tgctcagtga caaccgagag aagcgtggcc ttgcccttga
     2221 tgggcaactc aagcacgaag acaccaacct ggcttccagc accattgtga aggagggagc
     2281 caacaaggag gtgctgggaa tcctagtatc ctacagggtc aaggtgaagc tggtggtgtc
     2341 tcgaggcggg gatgtctccg tggagctacc tttcgtccta atgcacccca agccccacga
     2401 ccacatcacc cttccccgac cccagtcagc cccccgggaa atagacatcc ctgtggatac
     2461 caacctcatt gaattcgata ccaactatgc cacagacgac gacatcgtgt ttgaggactt
     2521 tgcgaggctt cggctgaagg ggatgaagga tgacgactgt gatgaccagt tctgcggtgg
     2581 aagtggatca ggcagcggtg gatctggaga aagcttgttt aagggaccac gtgattacaa
     2641 cccgatatcg agcaccattt gtcatttgac gaatgaatct gatgggcaca caacatcgtt
     2701 gtatggtatt ggatttggtc ccttcatcat tacaaacaag cacttgttta gaagaaataa
     2761 tggaacactg ttggtccaat cactacatgg tgtattcaag gtcaagaaca ccacgacttt
     2821 gcaacaacac ctcattgatg ggagggacat gataattatt cgcatgccta aggatttccc
     2881 accatttcct caaaagctga aatttagaga gccacaaagg gaagagcgca tatgtcttgt
     2941 gacaaccaac ttccaaacta agagcatgtc tagcatggtg tcagacacta gttgcacatt
     3001 cccttcatct gatggcatat tctggaagca ttggattcaa accaaggatg ggcagtgtgg
     3061 cagtccatta gtatcaacta gagatgggtt cattgttggt atacactcag catcgaattt
     3121 caccaacaca aacaattatt tcacaagcgt gccgaaaaac ttcatggaat tgttgacaaa
     3181 tcaggaggcg cagcagtggg ttagtggttg gcgattaaat gctgactcag tattgtgggg
     3241 tggccataaa gttttcatgg tgtaagaatt cctcgagcta gagctcgctg atcagcctcg
     3301 actgtgcctt ctagttgcca gccatctgtt gtttgcccct cccccgtgcc ttccttgacc
     3361 ctggaaggtg ccactcccac tgtcctttcc taataaaatg aggaaattgc atcgcattgt
     3421 ctgagtaggt gtcattctat tctggggggt ggggtggggc aggacagcaa gggggaggat
     3481 tgggaagaca atagcaggca tgctggggag gtaaccacgt gcggaccgag cggccgcagg
     3541 aacccctagt gatggagttg gccactccct ctctgcgcgc tcgctcgctc actgaggccg
     3601 ggcgaccaaa ggtcgcccga cgcccgggct ttgcccgggc ggcctcagtg agcgagcgag
     3661 cgcgcagctg cctgcagggg cgcctgatgc ggtattttct ccttacgcat ctgtgcggta
     3721 ttcacaccgc atannnnnnn nnnnnnnnnn nnnnnnnnnn nnnnnnnnnn nnnnnnnnnn
     3781 nnnnnnnnnn nnnnnnnnnn nnnnnnnnnn nnnnnnnnnn nnnnnnnnnn nnnnnnnnnn
     3841 nnnnnnnnnn nnnnnnnnnn nnnnnnnnnn nnnnncnnnn nnnnnnnnnn nnnnnnnnnn
     3901 nnnnnnnnnn nnnnnnnnnn nnnnnnnnnn nnnnnnnnnn nnnnnnnnnn nnnnnnnnnn
     3961 nnnnnnnnnn nnnnnnnnnn nnnnnnnnnn nnnnnnnnnn nnnnnnnnnn nnnnnnncct
     4021 ttgacgttgg agtccacgtt ctttaatagt ggactcttgt tccaaactgg aacaacactc
     4081 aaccctatct cgggctattc ttttgattta taagggattt tgccgatttc ggcctattgg
     4141 ttaaaaaatg agctgattta acaaaaattt aacgcgaatt ttaacaaaat attaacgttt
     4201 acaattttat ggtgcactct cagtacaatc tgctctgatg ccgcatagtt aagccagccc
     4261 cgacacccgc caacacccgc tgacgcgccc tgacgggctt gtctgctccc ggcatccgct
     4321 tacagacaag ctgtgaccgt ctccgggagc tgcatgtgtc agaggttttc accgtcatca
     4381 ccgaaacgcg cgagacgaaa gggcctcgtg atacgcctat ttttataggt taatgtcatg
     4441 ataataatgg tttcttagac gtcaggtggc acttttcggg gaaatgtgcg cggaacccct
     4501 atttgtttat ttttctaaat acattcaaat atgtatccgc tcatgagaca ataaccctga
     4561 taaatgcttc aataatattg aaaaaggaag agtatgagta ttcaacattt ccgtgtcgcc
     4621 cttattccct tttttgcggc attttgcctt cctgtttttg ctcacccaga aacgctggtg
     4681 aaagtaaaag atgctgaaga tcagttgggt gcacgagtgg gttacatcga actggatctc
     4741 aacagcggta agatccttga gagttttcgc cccgaagaac gttttccaat gatgagcact
     4801 tttaaagttc tgctatgtgg cgcggtatta tcccgtattg acgccgggca agagcaactc
     4861 ggtcgccgca tacactattc tcagaatgac ttggttgagt actcaccagt cacagaaaag
     4921 catcttacgg atggcatgac agtaagagaa ttatgcagtg ctgccataac catgagtgat
     4981 aacactgcgg ccaacttact tctgacaacg atcggaggac cgaaggagct aaccgctttt
     5041 ttgcacaaca tgggggatca tgtaactcgc cttgatcgtt gggaaccgga gctgaatgaa
     5101 gccataccaa acgacgagcg tgacaccacg atgcctgtag caatggcaac aacgttgcgc
     5161 aaactattaa ctggcgaact acttactcta gcttcccggc aacaattaat agactggatg
     5221 gaggcggata aagttgcagg accacttctg cgctcggccc ttccggctgg ctggtttatt
     5281 gctgataaat ctggagccgg tgagcgtgga agccgcggta tcattgcagc actggggcca
     5341 gatggtaagc cctcccgtat cgtagttatc tacacgacgg ggagtcaggc aactatggat
     5401 gaacgaaata gacagatcgc tgagataggt gcctcactga ttaagcattg gtaactgtca
     5461 gaccaagttt actcatatat actttagatt gatttaaaac ttcattttta atttaaaagg
     5521 atctaggtga agatcctttt tgataatctc atgaccaaaa tcccttaacg tgagttttcg
     5581 ttccactgag cgtcagaccc cgtagaaaag atcaaaggat cttcttgaga tccttttttt
     5641 ctgcgcgtaa tctgctgctt gcaaacaaaa aaaccaccgc taccagcggt ggtttgtttg
     5701 ccggatcaag agctaccaac tctttttccg aaggtaactg gcttcagcag agcgcagata
     5761 ccaaatactg tccttctagt gtagccgtag ttaggccacc acttcaagaa ctctgtagca
     5821 ccgcctacat acctcgctct gctaatcctg ttaccagtgg ctgctgccag tggcgataag
     5881 tcgtgtctta ccgggttgga ctcaagacga tagttaccgg ataaggcgca gcggtcgggc
     5941 tgaacggggg gttcgtgcac acagcccagc ttggagcgaa cgacctacac cgaactgaga
     6001 tacctacagc gtgagctatg agaaagcgcc acgcttcccg aagggagaaa ggcggacagg
     6061 tatccggtaa gcggcagggt cggaacagga gagcgcacga gggagcttcc agggggaaac
     6121 gcctggtatc tttatagtcc tgtcgggttt cgccacctct gacttgagcg tcgatttttg
     6181 tgatgctcgt caggggggcg gagcctatgg aaaaacgcca gcaacgcggc ctttttacgg
     6241 ttcctggcct tttgctggcc ttttgctcac atgt
//
