Features (pLannotate 1.2.2; 18 found; start..end, strand, type, name):
     17..44      +  repeat_region  AAV2 ITR (fragment): inverted terminal repeat of adeno-associated virus serotype 2 inverted
     73..100     +  repeat_region  AAV2 ITR (fragment): inverted terminal repeat of adeno-associated virus serotype 2 inverted
    206..509     +  enhancer       CMV enhancer: human cytomegalovirus immediate early enhancer
    510..713     +  promoter       CMV promoter: human cytomegalovirus (CMV) immediate early promoter
    709..742     +  LTR            5' LTR (truncated) (fragment): truncated 5' long terminal repeat (LTR) from HIV-1
    758..776     +  promoter       T7 promoter: promoter for bacteriophage T7 RNA polymerase
    796..1308    +  CDS            Nluc: NanoLuc® luciferase human codon-optimized
   1354..2580    +  CDS            Arrb2: ARRB2_RAT - Experimental evidence at protein level: Swiss-Prot protein existence level 1. Functions in regulating agonist-mediated G-protein coupled receptor (GPCR) signaling by mediating both receptor desensitization and resensitization processes. During homologous desensitization, beta- arrestins bind to the GPRK-phosphorylated receptor and sterically preclude its coupling to the cognate G-protein; the binding appears to require additional receptor determinants exposed only in the active receptor conformation. The beta-arrestins target many receptors for internalization by acting as endocyti
   2611..3267    +  CDS            TEV protease (fragment): tobacco etch virus protease (Kapust et al., 2001)
   3307..3514    +  polyA_signal   bGH poly(A) signal: bovine growth hormone polyadenylation signal
   3543..3683    +  repeat_region  AAV2 ITR: inverted terminal repeat of adeno-associated virus serotype 2 inverted
   3688..3739    -  misc_feature   bom (fragment): basis of mobility region from pBR322
   3758..4213    +  rep_origin     f1 ori (sequence partly withheld): f1 bacteriophage origin of replication; arrow indicates direction of (+) strand synthesis
   4214..4263    -  misc_feature   bom (fragment): basis of mobility region from pBR322
   4365..4400    -  CDS            rop (fragment): Rop protein, which maintains plasmids at low copy number; rop
   4495..4599    +  promoter       AmpR promoter: bla
   4600..5460    +  CDS            AmpR: β-lactamase; bla; confers resistance to ampicillin, carbenicillin, and related antibiotics
   5631..6219    +  rep_origin     ori: high-copy-number ColE1/pMB1/pBR322/pUC origin of replication
>Addgene plasmid #125235 | pAAV-NanoLuc-15aa linker-βarrestin2-no HA-GS linker-TEVp | addgene full sequence | sequence record 244556 | Addgene NGS Result
CATGTCCTGCAGGCAGCTGCGCGCTCGCTCGCTCACTGAGGCCGCCCGGGCGTCGGGCGACCTTTGGTCG
CCCGGCCTCAGTGAGCGAGCGAGCGCGCAGAGAGGGAGTGGCCAACTCCATCACTAGGGGTTCCTGCGGC
CGCACGCGTTGTACATAGTAATCAATTACGGGGTCATTAGTTCATAGCCCATATATGGAGTTCCGCGTTA
CATAACTTACGGTAAATGGCCCGCCTGGCTGACCGCCCAACGACCCCCGCCCATTGACGTCAATAATGAC
GTATGTTCCCATAGTAACGCCAATAGGGACTTTCCATTGACGTCAATGGGTGGAGTATTTACGGTAAACT
GCCCACTTGGCAGTACATCAAGTGTATCATATGCCAAGTACGCCCCCTATTGACGTCAATGACGGTAAAT
GGCCCGCCTGGCATTATGCCCAGTACATGACCTTATGGGACTTTCCTACTTGGCAGTACATCTACGTATT
AGTCATCGCTATTACCATGGTGATGCGGTTTTGGCAGTACATCAATGGGCGTGGATAGCGGTTTGACTCA
CGGGGATTTCCAAGTCTCCACCCCATTGACGTCAATGGGAGTTTGTTTTGGCACCAAAATCAACGGGACT
TTCCAAAATGTCGTAACAACTCCGCCCCATTGACGCAAATGGGCGGTAGGCGTGTACGGTGGGAGGTCTA
TATAAGCAGAGCTCTCTGGCTAACTAGAGAACCCACTGCTTACTGGCTTATCGAAATTAATACGACTCAC
TATAGGGAGACCCAAGCTTGCCACCATGGTCTTCACACTCGAAGATTTCGTTGGGGACTGGCGACAGACA
GCCGGCTACAACCTGGACCAAGTCCTTGAACAGGGAGGTGTGTCCAGTTTGTTTCAGAATCTCGGGGTGT
CCGTAACTCCGATCCAAAGGATTGTCCTGAGCGGTGAAAATGGGCTGAAGATCGACATCCATGTCATCAT
CCCGTATGAAGGTCTGAGCGGCGACCAAATGGGCCAGATCGAAAAAATTTTTAAGGTGGTGTACCCTGTG
GATGATCATCACTTTAAGGTGATCCTGCACTATGGCACACTGGTAATCGACGGGGTTACGCCGAACATGA
TCGACTATTTCGGACGGCCGTATGAAGGCATCGCCGTGTTCGACGGCAAAAAGATCACTGTAACAGGGAC
CCTGTGGAACGGCAACAAAATTATCGACGAGCGCCTGATCAACCCCGACGGCTCCCTGCTGTTCCGAGTA
ACCATCAACGGAGTGACCGGCTGGCGGCTGTGCGAACGCATTCTGGCGGGCGACCCACTAGTCCAGTGTG
GTGGAATTGCCGGATCCGCCACCGGTGAAAAACCCGGGACCAGGGTCTTCAAGAAGTCGAGCCCTAACTG
CAAGCTCACCGTGTACTTGGGCAAGCGTGACTTTGTGGATCACTTGGACAAAGTGGATCCTGTCGATGGT
GTGGTGCTTGTGGATCCTGACTACTTGAAGGACCGGAAAGTGTTTGTGACCCTCACCTGTGCCTTCCGCT
ATGGCCGAGAAGACCTGGATGTACTGGGCCTGTCTTTCCGCAAAGATCTGTTCATCGCCACCTACCAGGC
CTTCCCCCCCATGCCCAACCCACCTCGGCCCCCCACCCGCCTACAGGACCGACTGCTGAAGAAGTTGGGC
CAGCACGCCCACCCCTTTTTTTTCACAATACCCCAGAATTTGCCTTGCTCCGTCACACTGCAGCCAGGAC
CGGAGGACACAGGGAAGGCCTGTGGAGTAGACTTTGAGATTCGAGCCTTCTGTGCCAAATCTATAGAAGA
AAAAAGCCACAAAAGGAACTCCGTGCGGCTTATCATCAGAAAGGTACAGTTTGCTCCTGAGACACCCGGC
CCCCAGCCATCAGCTGAAACCACACGCCACTTCCTCATGTCTGACCGGAGGTCCCTGCACCTAGAGGCTT
CCCTGGACAAAGAGCTGTACTACCATGGGGAACCCCTCAATGTCAACGTCCACGTCACCAACAATTCTGC
CAAAACCGTCAAGAAGATCAGAGTGTCTGTGAGACAGTATGCCGACATTTGCCTCTTCAGCACCGCGCAG
TACAAGTGTCCTGTGGCTCAGCTTGAACAAGATGACCAGGTGTCTCCCAGTTCCACATTCTGCAAGGTGT
ACACCATAACCCCGCTGCTCAGTGACAACCGAGAGAAGCGTGGCCTTGCCCTTGATGGGCAACTCAAGCA
CGAAGACACCAACCTGGCTTCCAGCACCATTGTGAAGGAGGGAGCCAACAAGGAGGTGCTGGGAATCCTA
GTATCCTACAGGGTCAAGGTGAAGCTGGTGGTGTCTCGAGGCGGGGATGTCTCCGTGGAGCTACCTTTCG
TCCTAATGCACCCCAAGCCCCACGACCACATCACCCTTCCCCGACCCCAGTCAGCCCCCCGGGAAATAGA
CATCCCTGTGGATACCAACCTCATTGAATTCGATACCAACTATGCCACAGACGACGACATCGTGTTTGAG
GACTTTGCGAGGCTTCGGCTGAAGGGGATGAAGGATGACGACTGTGATGACCAGTTCTGCGGTGGAAGTG
GATCAGGCAGCGGTGGATCTGGAGAAAGCTTGTTTAAGGGACCACGTGATTACAACCCGATATCGAGCAC
CATTTGTCATTTGACGAATGAATCTGATGGGCACACAACATCGTTGTATGGTATTGGATTTGGTCCCTTC
ATCATTACAAACAAGCACTTGTTTAGAAGAAATAATGGAACACTGTTGGTCCAATCACTACATGGTGTAT
TCAAGGTCAAGAACACCACGACTTTGCAACAACACCTCATTGATGGGAGGGACATGATAATTATTCGCAT
GCCTAAGGATTTCCCACCATTTCCTCAAAAGCTGAAATTTAGAGAGCCACAAAGGGAAGAGCGCATATGT
CTTGTGACAACCAACTTCCAAACTAAGAGCATGTCTAGCATGGTGTCAGACACTAGTTGCACATTCCCTT
CATCTGATGGCATATTCTGGAAGCATTGGATTCAAACCAAGGATGGGCAGTGTGGCAGTCCATTAGTATC
AACTAGAGATGGGTTCATTGTTGGTATACACTCAGCATCGAATTTCACCAACACAAACAATTATTTCACA
AGCGTGCCGAAAAACTTCATGGAATTGTTGACAAATCAGGAGGCGCAGCAGTGGGTTAGTGGTTGGCGAT
TAAATGCTGACTCAGTATTGTGGGGTGGCCATAAAGTTTTCATGGTGTAAGAATTCCTCGAGCTAGAGCT
CGCTGATCAGCCTCGACTGTGCCTTCTAGTTGCCAGCCATCTGTTGTTTGCCCCTCCCCCGTGCCTTCCT
TGACCCTGGAAGGTGCCACTCCCACTGTCCTTTCCTAATAAAATGAGGAAATTGCATCGCATTGTCTGAG
TAGGTGTCATTCTATTCTGGGGGGTGGGGTGGGGCAGGACAGCAAGGGGGAGGATTGGGAAGACAATAGC
AGGCATGCTGGGGAGGTAACCACGTGCGGACCGAGCGGCCGCAGGAACCCCTAGTGATGGAGTTGGCCAC
TCCCTCTCTGCGCGCTCGCTCGCTCACTGAGGCCGGGCGACCAAAGGTCGCCCGACGCCCGGGCTTTGCC
CGGGCGGCCTCAGTGAGCGAGCGAGCGCGCAGCTGCCTGCAGGGGCGCCTGATGCGGTATTTTCTCCTTA
CGCATCTGTGCGGTATTTCACACCGCATA
[95 nt withheld, positions 3740-3834]
T
[46 nt withheld, positions 3836-3881]
C
[141 nt withheld, positions 3883-4023]
CCTTTGACGTTGGAGTCCACGTTCTTTAATAGTGGACTCTTGTTCCAAACTGGAACAACACTCAACTCTA
TCTCGGGCTATTCTTTTGATTTATAAGGGATTTTGCCGATTTCGGTCTATTGGTTAAAAAATGAGCTGAT
TTAACAAAAATTTAACGCGAATTTTAACAAAATATTAACGTTTACAATTTTATGGTGCACTCTCAGTACA
ATCTGCTCTGATGCCGCATAGTTAAGCCAGCCCCGACACCCGCCAACACCCGCTGACGCGCCCTGACGGG
CTTGTCTGCTCCCGGCATCCGCTTACAGACAAGCTGTGACCGTCTCCGGGAGCTGCATGTGTCAGAGGTT
TTCACCGTCATCACCGAAACGCGCGAGACGAAAGGGCCTCGTGATACGCCTATTTTTATAGGTTAATGTC
ATGATAATAATGGTTTCTTAGACGTCAGGTGGCACTTTTCGGGGAAATGTGCGCGGAACCCCTATTTGTT
TATTTTTCTAAATACATTCAAATATGTATCCGCTCATGAGACAATAACCCTGATAAATGCTTCAATAATA
TTGAAAAAGGAAGAGTATGAGTATTCAACATTTCCGTGTCGCCCTTATTCCCTTTTTTGCGGCATTTTGC
CTTCCTGTTTTTGCTCACCCAGAAACGCTGGTGAAAGTAAAAGATGCTGAAGATCAGTTGGGTGCACGAG
TGGGTTACATCGAACTGGATCTCAACAGCGGTAAGATCCTTGAGAGTTTTCGCCCCGAAGAACGTTTTCC
AATGATGAGCACTTTTAAAGTTCTGCTATGTGGCGCGGTATTATCCCGTATTGACGCCGGGCAAGAGCAA
CTCGGTCGCCGCATACACTATTCTCAGAATGACTTGGTTGAGTACTCACCAGTCACAGAAAAGCATCTTA
CGGATGGCATGACAGTAAGAGAATTATGCAGTGCTGCCATAACCATGAGTGATAACACTGCGGCCAACTT
ACTTCTGACAACGATCGGAGGACCGAAGGAGCTAACCGCTTTTTTGCACAACATGGGGGATCATGTAACT
CGCCTTGATCGTTGGGAACCGGAGCTGAATGAAGCCATACCAAACGACGAGCGTGACACCACGATGCCTG
TAGCAATGGCAACAACGTTGCGCAAACTATTAACTGGCGAACTACTTACTCTAGCTTCCCGGCAACAATT
AATAGACTGGATGGAGGCGGATAAAGTTGCAGGACCACTTCTGCGCTCGGCCCTTCCGGCTGGCTGGTTT
ATTGCTGATAAATCTGGAGCCGGTGAGCGTGGAAGCCGCGGTATCATTGCAGCACTGGGGCCAGATGGTA
AGCCCTCCCGTATCGTAGTTATCTACACGACGGGGAGTCAGGCAACTATGGATGAACGAAATAGACAGAT
CGCTGAGATAGGTGCCTCACTGATTAAGCATTGGTAACTGTCAGACCAAGTTTACTCATATATACTTTAG
ATTGATTTAAAACTTCATTTTTAATTTAAAAGGATCTAGGTGAAGATCCTTTTTGATAATCTCATGACCA
AAATCCCTTAACGTGAGTTTTCGTTCCACTGAGCGTCAGACCCCGTAGAAAAGATCAAAGGATCTTCTTG
AGATCCTTTTTTTCTGCGCGTAATCTGCTGCTTGCAAACAAAAAAACCACCGCTACCAGCGGTGGTTTGT
TTGCCGGATCAAGAGCTACCAACTCTTTTTCCGAAGGTAACTGGCTTCAGCAGAGCGCAGATACCAAATA
CTGTTCTTCTAGTGTAGCCGTAGTTAGGCCACCACTTCAAGAACTCTGTAGCACCGCCTACATACCTCGC
TCTGCTAATCCTGTTACCAGTGGCTGCTGCCAGTGGCGATAAGTCGTGTCTTACCGGGTTGGACTCAAGA
CGATAGTTACCGGATAAGGCGCAGCGGTCGGGCTGAACGGGGGGTTCGTGCACACAGCCCAGCTTGGAGC
GAACGACCTACACCGAACTGAGATACCTACAGCGTGAGCTATGAGAAAGCGCCACGCTTCCCGAAGGGAG
AAAGGCGGACAGGTATCCGGTAAGCGGCAGGGTCGGAACAGGAGAGCGCACGAGGGAGCTTCCAGGGGGA
AACGCCTGGTATCTTTATAGTCCTGTCGGGTTTCGCCACCTCTGACTTGAGCGTCGATTTTTGTGATGCT
CGTCAGGGGGGCGGAGCCTATGGAAAAACGCCAGCAACGCGGCCTTTTTACGGTTCCTGGCCTTTTGCTG
GCCTTTTGCTCA
